>Addgene plasmid #236385 | pHAGE-IRES-puro-NLS-HyperdLbCas12a-tagBFP-NLS-3xFlag | addgene full sequence | sequence record 494131 | Addgene NGS Result
TGGAAGGGCTAATTCACTCCCAAAGAAGACAAGATATCCTTGATCTGTGGATCTACCACACACAAGGCTA
CTTCCCTGATTAGCAGAACTACACACCAGGGCCAGGGGTCAGATATCCACTGACCTTTGGATGGTGCTAC
AAGCTAGTACCAGTTGAGCCAGATAAGGTAGAAGAGGCCAATAAAGGAGAGAACACCAGCTTGTTACACC
CTGTGAGCCTGCATGGGATGGATGACCCGGAGAGAGAAGTGTTAGAGTGGAGGTTTGACAGCCGCCTAGC
ATTTCATCACGTGGCCCGAGAGCTGCATCCGGAGTACTTCAAGAACTGCTGATATCGAGCTTGCTACAAG
GGACTTTCCGCTGGGGACTTTCCAGGGAGGCGTGGCCTGGGCGGGACTGGGGAGTGGCGAGCCCTCAGAT
CCTGCATATAAGCAGCTGCTTTTTGCCTGTACTGGGTCTCTCTGGTTAGACCAGATCTGAGCCTGGGAGC
TCTCTGGCTAACTAGGGAACCCACTGCTTAAGCCTCAATAAAGCTTGCCTTGAGTGCTTCAAGTAGTGTG
TGCCCGTCTGTTGTGTGACTCTGGTAACTAGAGATCCCTCAGACCCTTTTAGTCAGTGTGGAAAATCTCT
AGCAGTGGCGCCCGAACAGGGACTTGAAAGCGAAAGGGAAACCAGAGGAGCTCTCTCGACGCAGGACTCG
GCTTGCTGAAGCGCGCACGGCAAGAGGCGAGGGGCGGCGACTGGTGAGTACGCCAAAAATTTTGACTAGC
GGAGGCTAGAAGGAGAGAGATGGGTGCGAGAGCGTCAGTATTAAGCGGGGGAGAATTAGATCGCGATGGG
AAAAAATTCGGTTAAGGCCAGGGGGAAAGAAAAAATATAAATTAAAACATATAGTATGGGCAAGCAGGGA
GCTAGAACGATTCGCAGTTAATCCTGGCCTGTTAGAAACATCAGAAGGCTGTAGACAAATACTGGGACAG
CTACAACCATCCCTTCAGACAGGATCAGAAGAACTTAGATCATTATATAATACAGTAGCAACCCTCTATT
GTGTGCATCAAAGGATAGAGATAAAAGACACCAAGGAAGCTTTAGACAAGATAGAGGAAGAGCAAAACAA
AAGTAAGACCACCGCACAGCAAGCGGCCGGCCGCTGATCTTCAGACCTGGAGGAGGAGATATGAGGGACA
ATTGGAGAAGTGAATTATATAAATATAAAGTAGTAAAAATTGAACCATTAGGAGTAGCACCCACCAAGGC
AAAGAGAAGAGTGGTGCAGAGAGAAAAAAGAGCAGTGGGAATAGGAGCTTTGTTCCTTGGGTTCTTGGGA
GCAGCAGGAAGCACTATGGGCGCAGCGTCAATGACGCTGACGGTACAGGCCAGACAATTATTGTCTGGTA
TAGTGCAGCAGCAGAACAATTTGCTGAGGGCTATTGAGGCGCAACAGCATCTGTTGCAACTCACAGTCTG
GGGCATCAAGCAGCTCCAGGCAAGAATCCTGGCTGTGGAAAGATACCTAAAGGATCAACAGCTCCTGGGG
ATTTGGGGTTGCTCTGGAAAACTCATTTGCACCACTGCTGTGCCTTGGAATGCTAGTTGGAGTAATAAAT
CTCTGGAACAGATTTGGAATCACACGACCTGGATGGAGTGGGACAGAGAAATTAACAATTACACAAGCTT
AATACACTCCTTAATTGAAGAATCGCAAAACCAGCAAGAAAAGAATGAACAAGAATTATTGGAATTAGAT
AAATGGGCAAGTTTGTGGAATTGGTTTAACATAACAAATTGGCTGTGGTATATAAAATTATTCATAATGA
TAGTAGGAGGCTTGGTAGGTTTAAGAATAGTTTTTGCTGTACTTTCTATAGTGAATAGAGTTAGGCAGGG
ATATTCACCATTATCGTTTCAGACCCACCTCCCAACCCCGAGGGGACCCGACAGGCCCGAAGGAATAGAA
GAAGAAGGTGGAGAGAGAGACAGAGACAGATCCATTCGATTAGTGAACGGATCTCGACGGTATCGCCGAA
TTCACAAATGGCAGTATTCATCCACAATTTTAAAAGAAAAGGGGGGATTGGGGGGTACAGTGCAGGGGAA
AGAATAGTAGACATAATAGCAACAGACATACAAACTAAAGAATTACAAAAACAAATTACAAAAATTCAAA
ATTTTCGGGTTTATTACAGGGACAGCAGAGATCCAGTTTGGACTAGTCGTGAGGCTCCGGTGCCCGTCAG
TGGGCAGAGCGCACATCGCCCACAGTCCCCGAGAAGTTGGGGGGAGGGGTCGGCAATTGAACCGGTGCCT
AGAGAAGGTGGCGCGGGGTAAACTGGGAAAGTGATGTCGTGTACTGGCTCCGCCTTTTTCCCGAGGGTGG
GGGAGAACCGTATATAAGTGCAGTAGTCGCCGTGAACGTTCTTTTTCGCAACGGGTTTGCCGCCAGAACA
CAGGTAAGTGCCGTGTGTGGTTCCCGCGGGCCTGGCCTCTTTACGGGTTATGGCCCTTGCGTGCCTTGAA
TTACTTCCACCTGGCTGCAGTACGTGATTCTTGATCCCGAGCTTCGGGTTGGAAGTGGGTGGGAGAGTTC
GAGGCCTTGCGCTTAAGGAGCCCCTTCGCCTCGTGCTTGAGTTGAGGCCTGGCCTGGGCGCTGGGGCCGC
CGCGTGCGAATCTGGTGGCACCTTCGCGCCTGTCTCGCTGCTTTCGATAAGTCTCTAGCCATTTAAAATT
TTTGATGACCTGCTGCGACGCTTTTTTTCTGGCAAGATAGTCTTGTAAATGCGGGCCAAGATCTGCACAC
TGGTATTTCGGTTTTTGGGGCCGCGGGCGGCGACGGGGCCCGTGCGTCCCAGCGCACATGTTCGGCGAGG
CGGGGCCTGCGAGCGCGGCCACCGAGAATCGGACGGGGGTAGTCTCAAGCTGGCCGGCCTGCTCTGGTGC
CTGGCCTCGCGCCGCCGTGTATCGCCCCGCCCTGGGCGGCAAGGCTGGCCCGGTCGGCACCAGTTGCGTG
AGCGGAAAGATGGCCGCTTCCCGGCCCTGCTGCAGGGAGCTCAAAATGGAGGACGCGGCGCTCGGGAGAG
CGGGCGGGTGAGTCACCCACACAAAGGAAAAGGGCCTTTCCGTCCTCAGCCGTCGCTTCATGTGACTCCA
CGGAGTACCGGGCGCCGTCCAGGCACCTCGATTAGTTCTCGAGCTTTTGGAGTACGTCGTCTTTAGGTTG
GGGGGAGGGGTTTTATGCGATGGAGTTTCCCCACACTGAGTGGGTGGAGACTGAAGTTAGGCCAGCTTGG
CACTTGATGTAATTCTCCTTGGAATTTGCCCTTTTTGAGTTTGGATCTTGGTTCATTCTCAAGCCTCAGA
CAGTGGTTCAAAGTTTTTTTCTTCCATTTCAGGTGTCGTGAAGCGGCCGCATGAAGCGACCTGCCGCCAC
AAAGAAGGCTGGACAGGCTAAGAAGAAGAAAGCTAGCTCAAAGCTGGAGAAATTCACCAACTGTTATAGC
CTGTCTAAGACCCTGCGCTTCAAGGCAATCCCAGTGGGCAAGACACAAGAGAACATTGACAACAAACGGC
TCCTGGTGGAGGATGAGAAGAGGGCTGAAGATTACAAGGGCGTTAAGAAGCTGCTGGATAGGTACTATCT
GTCATTCATCAACGATGTCCTCCACAGTATCAAGCTGAAGAATCTGAACAATTACATTTCTCTGTTCCGG
AAGAAGACACGGACCGAGAAGGAGAACAAAGAGCTGGAGAATCTGGAGATCAACCTGAGGAAAGAAATAG
CTAAGGCTTTCAAAGGGAACGAGGGTTACAAGTCCCTGTTCAAGAAAGACATTATCGAGACTATTCTGCC
TGAGTTCCTGGACGATAAAGATGAGATCGCCCTCGTCAATTCCTTCAATGGGTTTACCACAGCCTTTACC
GGCTTCTTCAGGAATAGAGAGAATATGTTCTCTGAAGAGGCCAAATCCACTAGCATCGCCTTTCGCTGCA
TAAACGAGAACCTGACTAGGTACATCAGCAATATGGACATCTTTGAGAAAGTCGATGCCATATTCGACAA
ACATGAGGTGCAGGAGATTAAGGAGAAGATCCTGAACTCAGATTACGATGTCGAAGATTTCTTCGAGGGA
GAGTTCTTCAACTTCGTGCTCACACAAGAGGGCATTAGGGTGTACAATGCAATCATTGGAGGGTTCGTGA
CAGAGAGTGGCGAGAAGATAAAGGGCCTGAACGAGTATATCAACCTCTACAACCAGAAAACCAAGCAGAA
ACTGCCTAAGTTCAAGCCACTGTACAAACAAGTGCTCTCAGATAGGGAAAGCCTGAGCTTCTACGGTAGG
GGGTATACATCAGATGAAGAAGTGCTCGAAGTGTTCCGCAACACCCTCAATAAGAACAGTGAAATCTTCT
CTTCAATCAAGAAGCTGGAGAAACTGTTCAAGAATTTCGATGAGTACTCCTCTGCCGGAATCTTTGTGAA
GAATGGCCCTGCAATATCCACTATTAGCAAAAGGATCTTTGGCGAGTGGAACGTTATCAGGGATAAGTGG
AATGCCGAGTACGATGATATTCATCTCAAGAAGAAAGCCGTGGTTACAGAGAAATACGAGGATGATAGAC
GCAAGAGCTTTAAGAAGATTGGTAGCTTCTCTCTCGAACAGCTGCAGGAGTACGCCGACGCTGACCTGTC
AGTCGTGGAGAAACTCAAGGAGATCATAATCCAGAAGGTGGATGAAATCTACAAAGTGTATGGAAGCTCT
GAGAAACTCTTCGATGCAGACTTTGTTCTGGAGAAGAGTCTGAAGAAGAACGACGCAGTGGTTGCTATCA
TGAAGGACCTGCTGGATTCTGTTAAGTCTTTCGAGAATTACATTAAGGCATTCTTTGGTGAAGGGAAGGA
GACAAATAGGGACGAGAGCTTCTATGGCGACTTTGTTCTGGCCTACGACATCCTCCTCAAGGTTGACCAC
ATCTATGACGCTATACGGAATTACGTTACCCAGAAGCCCTATAGCAAAGACAAGTTCAAGCTGTATTTCC
AGAATCCACAGTTTATGGGTGGGTGGGATAAAGACAAAGAAACAGATTACAGGGCCACTATCCTGCGGTA
CGGCAGCAAATACTATCTGGCTATCATGGATAAGAAGTACGCCAAATGCCTCCAGAAGATCGACAAGGAC
GACGTGAACGGTAACTACGAGAAGATCAATTACAAGCTCCTGCCAGGACCTAACAAGATGCTGCCCAAGG
TGTTCTTCTCCAAGAAATGGATGGCCTACTATAACCCAAGCGAGGACATTCAGAAGATATACAAGAATGG
GACATTCAAGAAGGGCGATATGTTCAACCTCAACGACTGCCACAAGCTGATTGATTTCTTCAAGGATAGC
ATTTCTCGCTATCCCAAGTGGTCTAATGCATACGATTTCAACTTCAGCGAGACTGAGAAGTACAAAGACA
TCGCTGGCTTCTACCGGGAGGTGGAAGAGCAAGGCTATAAGGTGTCATTCGAATCCGCTTCTAAGAAGGA
AGTGGATAAGCTCGTGGAAGAGGGTAAGCTGTACATGTTCCAGATATACAACAAAGACTTCAGCGATAAG
AGCCACGGCACTCCAAACCTCCATACTATGTATTTCAAGCTGCTGTTTGACGAGAACAACCACGGACAGA
TTAGGCTGTCAGGAGGCGCAGAACTCTTCATGCGCAGAGCTTCACTGAAGAAGGAGGAACTCGTTGTCCA
CCCAGCCAATAGCCCTATAGCCAATAAGAATCCAGACAATCCTAAGAAAACCACTACTCTGTCTTACGAT
GTGTATAAGGATAAGAGATTCTCTGAAGATCAGTACGAACTGCACATACCCATTGCCATTAACAAGTGCC
CTAAGAACATCTTCAAGATTAACACAGAGGTTAGAGTGCTCCTGAAACACGACGATAACCCTTATGTTAT
AGGCATTGCTCGCGGAGAGAGAAACCTGCTGTACATCGTCGTGGTGGACGGCAAAGGCAACATCGTGGAA
CAGTACAGTCTCAATGAAATCATTAACAATTTCAACGGAATCCGCATTAAGACCGACTACCATTCTCTCC
TCGACAAGAAGGAGAAAGAAAGGTTCGAAGCAAGACAGAATTGGACAAGTATAGAGAATATCAAAGAACT
GAAGGCTGGGTACATCTCTCAGGTTGTGCACAAGATATGTGAGCTGGTGGAGAAGTACGACGCTGTTATC
GCCCTCGCGGACCTGAATAGCGGCTTCAAGAACTCCAGGGTGAAGGTGGAGAAGCAGGTGTATCAGAAGT
TCGAGAAGATGCTGATCGACAAGCTCAACTATATGGTGGACAAGAAATCCAATCCTTGCGCTACTGGTGG
AGCCCTGAAGGGCTATCAAATCACCAATAAGTTCGAATCTTTCAAGTCTATGAGCACCCAGAATGGCTTC
ATCTTCTACATACCCGCATGGCTGACATCCAAGATTGATCCCTCTACCGGATTTGTTAATCTGCTCAAGA
CTAAGTACACCTCTATTGCTGACTCAAAGAAGTTCATATCATCATTTGACCGCATCATGTACGTGCCAGA
AGAGGACCTGTTCGAGTTTGCCCTGGATTACAAGAATTTCTCTCGGACTGACGCCGACTACATCAAGAAG
TGGAAGCTCTACTCTTATGGTAATCGGATTCGCATATTCCGCAATCCCAAGAAGAATAACGTGTTCGATT
GGGAGGAAGTTTGCCTCACCAGCGCTTACAAGGAGCTGTTCAATAAGTATGGGATTAACTACCAGCAGGG
CGACATAAGAGCCCTGCTGTGCGAACAATCTGATAAGGCATTCTATTCCTCTTTCATGGCACTGATGTCA
CTGATGCTGCAAATGCGCAATTCCATCACCGGAAGAACAGACGTGGCCTTTCTGATCTCTCCTGTCAAGA
ACTCAGATGGCATCTTCTACGATTCCCGCAACTATGAAGCACAGGAGAATGCTATCCTGCCTAAGAATGC
CGATGCAAATGGAGCCTATAACATCGCCAGAAAGGTCCTCTGGGCCATAGGACAATTCAAGAAAGCTGAA
GATGAGAAGCTGGACAAGGTGAAGATCGCCATTTCAAACAAAGAGTGGCTCGAATATGCTCAGACCTCAG
TGAAGCATAGTCTAGAGGTGTCTAAGGGCGAAGAGCTGATTAAGGAGAACATGCACATGAAGCTGTACAT
GGAGGGCACCGTGGACAACCATCACTTCAAGTGCACATCCGAGGGCGAAGGCAAGCCCTACGAGGGCACC
CAGACCATGAGAATCAAGGTGGTCGAGGGCGGCCCTCTCCCCTTCGCCTTCGACATCCTGGCTACTAGCT
TCCTCTACGGCAGCAAGACCTTCATCAACCACACCCAGGGCATCCCCGACTTCTTCAAGCAGTCCTTCCC
TGAGGGCTTCACATGGGAGAGAGTCACCACATACGAAGACGGGGGCGTGCTGACCGCTACCCAGGACACC
AGCCTCCAGGACGGCTGCCTCATCTACAACGTCAAGATCAGAGGGGTGAACTTCACATCCAACGGCCCTG
TGATGCAGAAGAAAACACTCGGCTGGGAGGCCTTCACCGAGACGCTGTACCCCGCTGACGGCGGCCTGGA
AGGCAGAAACGACATGGCCCTGAAGCTCGTGGGCGGGAGCCATCTGATCGCAAACGCCAAGACCACATAT
AGATCCAAGAAACCCGCTAAGAACCTCAAGATGCCTGGCGTCTACTATGTGGACTACAGACTGGAAAGAA
TCAAGGAGGCCAACAACGAAACCTACGTCGAGCAGCACGAGGTGGCAGTGGCCAGATACTGCGACCTCCC
TAGCAAACTGGGGCACAAGCTTAATCATATGAAGCGACCTGCCGCCACAAAGAAGGCTGGACAGGCTAAG
AAGAAGAAACAACGCGTGCAGCTAAGCGACTACAAAGACCATGACGGTGATTATAAAGATCATGACATCG
ATTACAAGGATGACGATGACAAGTAAGGATCCCTCCCCCCCCCCTAACGTTACTGGCCGAAGCCGCTTGG
AATAAGGCCGGTGTGCGTTTGTCTATATGTTATTTTCCACCATATTGCCGTCTTTTGGCAATGTGAGGGC
CCGGAAACCTGGCCCTGTCTTCTTGACGAGCATTCCTAGGGGTCTTTCCCCTCTCGCCAAAGGAATGCAA
GGTCTGTTGAATGTCGTGAAGGAAGCAGTTCCTCTGGAAGCTTCTTGAAGACAAACAACGTCTGTAGCGA
CCCTTTGCAGGCAGCGGAACCCCCCACCTGGCGACAGGTGCCTCTGCGGCCAAAAGCCACGTGTATAAGA
TACACCTGCAAAGGCGGCACAACCCCAGTGCCACGTTGTGAGTTGGATAGTTGTGGAAAGAGTCAAATGG
CTCTCCTCAAGCGTATTCAACAAGGGGCTGAAGGATGCCCAGAAGGTACCCCATTGTATGGGATCTGATC
TGGGGCCTCGGTGCACATGCTTTACATGTGTTTAGTCGAGGTTAAAAAAACGTCTAGGCCCCCCGAACCA
CGGGGACGTGGTTTTCCTTTGAAAAACACGATGATAAGGATCCACCGGAGCTTACCATGACCGAGTACAA
GCCCACGGTGCGCCTCGCCACCCGCGACGACGTCCCCAGGGCCGTACGCACCCTCGCCGCCGCGTTCGCC
GACTACCCCGCCACGCGCCACACCGTCGATCCGGACCGCCACATCGAGCGGGTCACCGAGCTGCAAGAAC
TCTTCCTCACGCGCGTCGGGCTCGACATCGGCAAGGTGTGGGTCGCGGACGACGGCGCCGCGGTGGCGGT
CTGGACCACGCCGGAGAGCGTCGAAGCGGGGGCGGTGTTCGCCGAGATCGGCCCGCGCATGGCCGAGTTG
AGCGGTTCCCGGCTGGCCGCGCAGCAACAGATGGAAGGCCTCCTGGCGCCGCACCGGCCCAAGGAGCCCG
CGTGGTTCCTGGCCACCGTCGGCGTCTCGCCCGACCACCAGGGCAAGGGTCTGGGCAGCGCCGTCGTGCT
CCCCGGAGTGGAGGCGGCCGAGCGCGCCGGGGTGCCCGCCTTCCTGGAGACCTCCGCGCCCCGCAACCTC
CCCTTCTACGAGCGGCTCGGCTTCACCGTCACCGCCGACGTCGAGGTGCCCGAAGGACCGCGCACCTGGT
GCATGACCCGCAAGCCCGGTGCCTGACGCCCATCGATAGATCCTAATCAACCTCTGGATTACAAAATTTG
TGAAAGATTGACTGGTATTCTTAACTATGTTGCTCCTTTTACGCTATGTGGATACGCTGCTTTAATGCCT
TTGTATCATGCTATTGCTTCCCGTATGGCTTTCATTTTCTCCTCCTTGTATAAATCCTGGTTGCTGTCTC
TTTATGAGGAGTTGTGGCCCGTTGTCAGGCAACGTGGCGTGGTGTGCACTGTGTTTGCTGACGCAACCCC
CACTGGTTGGGGCATTGCCACCACCTGTCAGCTCCTTTCCGGGACTTTCGCTTTCCCCCTCCCTATTGCC
ACGGCGGAACTCATCGCCGCCTGCCTTGCCCGCTGCTGGACAGGGGCTCGGCTGTTGGGCACTGACAATT
CCGTGGTGTTGTCGGGGAAATCATCGTCCTTTCCTTGGCTGCTCGCCTGTGTTGCCACCTGGATTCTGCG
CGGGACGTCCTTCTGCTACGTCCCTTCGGCCCTCAATCCAGCGGACCTTCCTTCCCGCGGCCTGCTGCCG
GCTCTGCGGCCTCTTCCGCGTCTTCGCCTTCGCCCTCAGACGAGTCGGATCTCCCTTTGGGCCGCCTCCC
CGCCTGAGATCCTTTAAGACCAATGACTTACAAGGCAGCTGTAGATCTTAGCCACTTTTTAAAAGAAAAG
GGGGGACTGGAAGGGCTAATTCACTCCCAACGAAGACAAGATCTGCTTTTTGCTTGTACTGGGTCTCTCT
GGTTAGACCAGATCTGAGCCTGGGAGCTCTCTGGCTAACTAGGGAACCCACTGCTTAAGCCTCAATAAAG
CTTGCCTTGAGTGCTTCAAGTAGTGTGTGCCCGTCTGTTGTGTGACTCTGGTAACTAGAGATCCCTCAGA
CCCTTTTAGTCAGTGTGGAAAATCTCTAGCAGTAGTAGTTCATGTCATCTTATTATTCAGTATTTATAAC
TTGCAAAGAAATGAATATCAGAGAGTGAGAGGCCCGGGTTAATTAAGGAAAGGGCTAGATCATTCTTGAA
GACGAAAGGGCCTCGTGATACGCCTATTTTTATAGGTTAATGTCATGATAATAATGGTTTCTTAGACGTC
AGGTGGCACTTTTCGGGGAAATGTGCGCGGAACCCCTATTTGTTTATTTTTCTAAATACATTCAAATATG
TATCCGCTCATGAGACAATAACCCTGATAAATGCTTCAATAATATTGAAAAAGGAAGAGTATGAGTATTC
AACATTTCCGTGTCGCCCTTATTCCCTTTTTTGCGGCATTTTGCCTTCCTGTTTTTGCTCACCCAGAAAC
GCTGGTGAAAGTAAAAGATGCTGAAGATCAGTTGGGTGCACGAGTGGGTTACATCGAACTGGATCTCAAC
AGCGGTAAGATCCTTGAGAGTTTTCGCCCCGAAGAACGTTTTCCAATGATGAGCACTTTTAAAGTTCTGC
TATGTGGCGCGGTATTATCCCGTATTGACGCCGGGCAAGAGCAACTCGGTCGCCGCATACACTATTCTCA
GAATGACTTGGTTGAGTACTCACCAGTCACAGAAAAGCATCTTACGGATGGCATGACAGTAAGAGAATTA
TGCAGTGCTGCCATAACCATGAGTGATAACACTGCGGCCAACTTACTTCTGACAACGATCGGAGGACCGA
AGGAGCTAACCGCTTTTTTGCACAACATGGGGGATCATGTAACTCGCCTTGATCGTTGGGAACCGGAGCT
GAATGAAGCCATACCAAACGACGAGCGTGACACCACGATGCCTGTAGCAATGGCAACAACGTTGCGCAAA
CTATTAACTGGCGAACTACTTACTCTAGCTTCCCGGCAACAATTAATAGACTGGATGGAGGCGGATAAAG
TTGCAGGACCACTTCTGCGCTCGGCCCTTCCGGCTGGCTGGTTTATTGCTGATAAATCTGGAGCCGGTGA
GCGTGGGTCTCGCGGTATCATTGCAGCACTGGGGCCAGATGGTAAGCCCTCCCGTATCGTAGTTATCTAC
ACGACGGGGAGTCAGGCAACTATGGATGAACGAAATAGACAGATCGCTGAGATAGGTGCCTCACTGATTA
AGCATTGGTAACTGTCAGACCAAGTTTACTCATATATACTTTAGATTGATTTAAAACTTCATTTTTAATT
TAAAAGGATCTAGGTGAAGATCCTTTTTGATAATCTCATGACCAAAATCCCTTAACGTGAGTTTTCGTTC
CACTGAGCGTCAGACCCCGTAGAAAAGATCAAAGGATCTTCTTGAGATCCTTTTTTTCTGCGCGTAATCT
GCTGCTTGCAAACAAAAAAACCACCGCTACCAGCGGTGGTTTGTTTGCCGGATCAAGAGCTACCAACTCT
TTTTCCGAAGGTAACTGGCTTCAGCAGAGCGCAGATACCAAATACTGTTCTTCTAGTGTAGCCGTAGTTA
GGCCACCACTTCAAGAACTCTGTAGCACCGCCTACATACCTCGCTCTGCTAATCCTGTTACCAGTGGCTG
CTGCCAGTGGCGATAAGTCGTGTCTTACCGGGTTGGACTCAAGACGATAGTTACCGGATAAGGCGCAGCG
GTCGGGCTGAACGGGGGGTTCGTGCACACAGCCCAGCTTGGAGCGAACGACCTACACCGAACTGAGATAC
CTACAGCGTGAGCTATGAGAAAGCGCCACGCTTCCCGAAGGGAGAAAGGCGGACAGGTATCCGGTAAGCG
GCAGGGTCGGAACAGGAGAGCGCACGAGGGAGCTTCCAGGGGGAAACGCCTGGTATCTTTATAGTCCTGT
CGGGTTTCGCCACCTCTGACTTGAGCGTCGATTTTTGTGATGCTCGTCAGGGGGGCGGAGCCTATGGAAA
AACGCCAGCAACGCGGCCTTTTTACGGTTCCTGGCCTTTTGCTGGCCTTTTGCTCACATGTTCTTTCCTG
CGTTATCCCCTGATTCTGTGGATAACCGTATTACCGCCTTTGAGTGAGCTGATACCGCTCGCCGCAGCCG
AACGACCGAGCGCAGCGAGTCAGTGAGCGAGGAAGCGGAAGAGCGCCCAATACGCAAACCGCCTCTCCCC
GCGCGTTGGCCGATTCATTAATGCAGCAAGCTCATGGCTGACTAATTTTTTTTATTTATGCAGAGGCCGA
GGCCGCCTCGGCCTCTGAGCTATTCCAGAAGTAGTGAGGAGGCTTTTTTGGAGGCCTAGGCTTTTGCAAA
AAGCTCCCCGTGGCACGACAGGTTTCCCGACTGGAAAGCGGGCAGTGAGCGCAACGCAATTAATGTGAGT
TAGCTCACTCATTAGGCACCCCAGGCTTTACACTTTATGCTTCCGGCTCGTATGTTGTGTGGAATTGTGA
GCGGATAACAATTTCACACAGGAAACAGCTATGACATGATTACGAATTTCACAAATAAAGCATTTTTTTC
ACTGCATTCTAGTTGTGGTTTGTCCAAACTCATCAATGTATCTTATCATGTCTGGATCAACTGGATAACT
CAAGCTAACCAAAATCATCCCAAACTTCCCACCCCATACCCTATTACCACTGCCAATTACCTGTGGTTTC
ATTTACTCTAAACCTGTGATTCCTCTGAATTATTTTCATTTTAAAGAAATTGTATTTGTTAAATATGTAC
TACAAACTTAGTAGT
Features (pLannotate 1.2.2; 25 found; start..end, strand, type, name):
    377..634     +  LTR            5' LTR (truncated): truncated 5' long terminal repeat (LTR) from HIV-1
    681..806     +  misc_feature   HIV-1 Ψ: packaging signal of human immunodeficiency virus type 1
    790..1128    +  CDS            HIV-1 gag (fragment): gag protein from human immunodeficiency virus 1; gag
   1303..1536    +  misc_feature   RRE: The Rev response element (RRE) of HIV-1 allows for Rev-dependent mRNA export from the nucleus to the cytoplasm.
   1913..2013    +  CDS            Rev (fragment): human immunodeficiency virus 1 (HIV-1) Rev protein; rev; enhances nuclear export of unspliced and incompletely spliced viral mRNAs
   2058..2175    +  misc_feature   cPPT/CTS: central polypurine tract and central termination sequence of HIV-1
   2223..3401    +  promoter       EF-1α promoter: strong constitutive promoter for human elongation factor EF-1α
   7157..7865    +  CDS            mTagBFP2 (fragment): enhanced monomeric blue fluorescent protein (Subach et al., 2011) mammalian codon-optimized
   7938..8003    +  CDS            3xFLAG: three tandem FLAG® epitope tags, followed by an enterokinase cleavage site
   8115..8577    +  misc_feature   IRES: internal ribosome entry site (IRES) of the encephalomyocarditis virus (EMCV)
   8597..9196    +  CDS            PuroR: puromycin N-acetyltransferase; pac from Streptomyces alboniger; confers resistance to puromycin
   9215..9803    +  misc_feature   WPRE: woodchuck hepatitis virus posttranscriptional regulatory element
   9811..9876    +  CDS            nef (fragment): NEF_HV1Z2 - Experimental evidence at protein level: Swiss-Prot protein existence level 1. Extracellular Nef protein targets CD4(+) T-lymphocytes for apoptosis by interacting with CXCR4 surface receptors. From Human immunodeficiency virus type 1 group M subtype D (isolate Z2/CDC-Z34) (HIV-1).
   9878..10111   +  LTR            3' LTR (ΔU3): self-inactivating 3' long terminal repeat (LTR) from HIV-1
  10316..10420   +  promoter       AmpR promoter: bla
  10421..11281   +  CDS            AmpR: β-lactamase; bla; confers resistance to ampicillin, carbenicillin, and related antibiotics
  11452..12040   +  rep_origin     ori: high-copy-number ColE1/pMB1/pBR322/pUC origin of replication
  12223..12277   +  CDS            lacI (fragment): lac repressor; lacI; The lac repressor binds to the lac operator to inhibit transcription in E. coli. This inhibition can be relieved by adding lactose or isopropyl-β-D-thiogalactopyranoside (IPTG).
  12283..12376   +  rep_origin     SV40 ori (fragment): SV40 origin of replication
  12401..12438   +  CDS            lacI (fragment): lac repressor; lacI; The lac repressor binds to the lac operator to inhibit transcription in E. coli. This inhibition can be relieved by adding lactose or isopropyl-β-D-thiogalactopyranoside (IPTG).
  12451..12472   +  protein_bind   CAP binding site: CAP binding activates transcription in the presence of cAMP. E. coli catabolite activator protein
  12487..12517   +  promoter       lac promoter: promoter for the E. coli lac operon
  12521..12543   +  protein_bind   lac operator (fragment): The lac repressor binds to the lac operator to inhibit transcription in E. coli. This inhibition can be relieved by adding lactose or isopropyl-β-D-thiogalactopyranoside (IPTG). lac repressor encoded by lacI
  12575..12658   +  polyA_signal   SV40 poly(A) signal (fragment): SV40 polyadenylation signal
  12825..329     +  CDS            nef (fragment) (across the origin): NEF_HV1BR - Experimental evidence at protein level: Swiss-Prot protein existence level 1. Extracellular Nef protein targets CD4(+) T-lymphocytes for apoptosis by interacting with CXCR4 surface receptors (PubMed:14990729). From Human immunodeficiency virus type 1 group M subtype B (isolate BRU/LAI) (HIV-1).
