>Addgene plasmid #236385 | pHAGE-IRES-puro-NLS-HyperdLbCas12a-tagBFP-NLS-3xFlag Sequencing Result | analyzer sequence | sequence record 478979
AAGCTAGAGTAAGTAGTTCGCCAGTTAATAGTTTGCGCAACGTTGTTGCCATTGCTACAGGCATCGTGGT
GTCACGCTCGTCGTTTGGTATGGCTTCATTCAGCTCCGGTTCCCAACGATCAAGGCGAGTTACATGATCC
CCCATGTTGTGCAAAAAAGCGGTTAGCTCCTTCGGTCCTCCGATCGTTGTCAGAAGTAAGTTGGCCGCAG
TGTTATCACTCATGGTTATGGCAGCACTGCATAATTCTCTTACTGTCATGCCATCCGTAAGATGCTTTTC
TGTGACTGGTGAGTACTCAACCAAGTCATTCTGAGAATAGTGTATGCGGCGACCGAGTTGCTCTTGCCCG
GCGTCAATACGGGATAATACCGCGCCACATAGCAGAACTTTAAAAGTGCTCATCATTGGAAAACGTTCTT
CGGGGCGAAAACTCTCAAGGATCTTACCGCTGTTGAGATCCAGTTCGATGTAACCCACTCGTGCACCCAA
CTGATCTTCAGCATCTTTTACTTTCACCAGCGTTTCTGGGTGAGCAAAAACAGGAAGGCAAAATGCCGCA
AAAAAGGGAATAAGGGCGACACGGAAATGTTGAATACTCATACTCTTCCTTTTTCAATATTATTGAAGCA
TTTATCAGGGTTATTGTCTCATGAGCGGATACATATTTGAATGTATTTAGAAAAATAAACAAATAGGGGT
TCCGCGCACATTTCCCCGAAAAGTGCCACCTG
[124 nt withheld, positions 733-856]
C
[91 nt withheld, positions 858-948]
A
[49 nt withheld, positions 950-998]
CCTTTGACGTTGGAGTCCACGTTCTTT
[37 nt withheld, positions 1026-1062]
ACCCTATCTCGGTCTATTCTTTTGATTTATAAGGGATTTTGCCGATTTCGGCCTATTGGTTAAAAAATGA
GCTGATTTAACAAAAATTTAACGCGAATTTTAACAAAATATTAACGCTTACAATTTGCCATTCGCCATTC
AGGCTGCGCAACTGTTGGGAAGGGCGATCGGTGCGGGCCTCTTCGCTATTACGCCAGCCCAAGCTACCAT
GATAAGTAAGTAATATTAAGGTACGGGAGGTACTTGGAGCGGCCGCAATAAAATATCTTTATTTTCATTA
CATCTGTGTGTTGGTTTTTTGTGTGAATCGATAGTACTAACATACGCTCTCCATCAAAACAAAACGAAAC
AAAACAAACTAGCAAAATAGGCTGTCCCCAGTGCAAGTGCAGGTGCCAGAACATTTCTCTATCGATAGGT
ACCGATTAGTGAACGGATCTCGACGGTATCGATCACGAGACTAGCCTCGAGCGGCCGCCCCCTTCACCGA
GGGCCTATTTCCCATGATTCCTTCATATTTGCATATACGATACAAGGCTGTTAGAGAGATAATTGGAATT
AATTTGACTGTAAACACAAAGATATTAGTACAAAATACGTGACGTAGAAAGTAATAATTTCTTGGGTAGT
TTGCAGTTTTAAAATTATGTTTTAAAATGGACTATCATATGCTTACCGTAACTTGAAAGTATTTCGATTT
CTTGGCTTTATATATCTTGTGGAAAGGACGAAACACCGTAATTTCTACTAAGTGTAGATGGAGGCCGAGG
CGGGCGGATTTTTTTTGAATTCTCGACCTCGAGACAAATGGCAGTATTCATCCACAATTTTAAAAGAAAA
GGGGGGATTGGGGGGTACAGTGCAGGGGAAAGAATAGTAGACATAATAGCAACAGACATACAAACTAAAG
AATTACAAAAACAAATTACAAAAATTCAAAATTTTCGGGTTTATTACAGGGACAGCAGAGATCCACTTTG
GCCGCGGCTCGAGGGGGTTGGGGTTGCGCCTTTTCCAAGGCAGCCCTGGGTTTGCGCAGGGACGCGGCTG
CTCTGGGCGTGGTTCCGGGAAACGCAGCGGCGCCGACCCTGGGACTCGCACATTCTTCACGTCCGTTCGC
AGCGTCACCCGGATCTTCGCCGCTACCCTTGTGGGCCCCCCGGCGACGCTTCCTGCTCCGCCCCTAAGTC
GGGAAGGTTCCTTGCGGTTCGCGGCGTGCCGGACGTGACAAACGGAAGCCGCACGTCTCACTAGTACCCT
CGCAGACGGACAGCGCCAGGGAGCAATGGCAGCGCGCCGACCGCGATGGGCTGTGGCCAATAGCGGCTGC
TCAGCAGGGCGCGCCGAGAGCAGCGGCCGGGAAGGGGCGGTGCGGGAGGCGGGGTGTGGGGCGGTAGTGT
GGGCCCTGTTCCTGCCCGCGCGGTGTTCCGCATTCTGCAAGCCTCCGGAGCGCACGTCGGCAGTCGGCTC
CCTCGTTGACCGAATCACCGACCTCTCTCCCCAGGGGGATCCACCGGAGCTTACCATGACCGAGTACAAG
CCCACGGTGCGCCTCGCCACCCGCGACGACGTCCCCAGGGCCGTACGCACCCTCGCCGCCGCGTTCGCCG
ACTACCCCGCCACGCGCCACACCGTCGATCCGGACCGCCACATCGAGCGGGTCACCGAGCTGCAAGAACT
CTTCCTCACGCGCGTCGGGCTCGACATCGGCAAGGTGTGGGTCGCGGACGACGGCGCCGCGGTGGCGGTC
TGGACCACGCCGGAGAGCGTCGAAGCGGGGGCGGTGTTCGCCGAGATCGGCCCGCGCATGGCCGAGTTGA
GCGGTTCCCGGCTGGCCGCGCAGCAACAGATGGAAGGCCTCCTGGCGCCGCACCGGCCCAAGGAGCCCGC
GTGGTTCCTGGCCACCGTCGGCGTCTCGCCCGACCACCAGGGCAAGGGTCTGGGCAGCGCCGTCGTGCTC
CCCGGAGTGGAGGCGGCCGAGCGCGCCGGGGTGCCCGCCTTCCTGGAAACCTCCGCGCCCCGCAACCTCC
CCTTCTACGAGCGGCTCGGCTTCACCGTCACCGCCGACGTCGAGGTGCCCGAAGGACCGCGCACCTGGTG
CATGACCCGCAAGCCCGGTGCCTGACGCCCGCCCCACGACCCGCAGCGCCCGACCGAAAGGAGCGCACGA
CCCCATGCATCGGTACCTTTAAGACCAATGACTTACAAGGCAGCTGTAGATCTTAGCCACTTTCTAGAGT
CGGGGCGGCCGGCCGCTTCGAGCAGACATGATAAGATACATTGATGAGTTTGGACAAACCACAACTAGAA
TGCAGTGAAAAAAATGCTTTATTTGTGAAATTTGTGATGCTATTGCTTTATTTGTAACCATTATAAGCTG
CAATAAACAAGTTAACAACAACAATTGCATTCATTTTATGTTTCAGGTTCAGGGGGAGGTGTGGGAGGTT
TTTTAAAGCAAGTAAAACCTCTACAAATGTGGTAAAATCGATAAGGATCCGTCGACCGATGCCCTTGAGA
GCCTTCAACCCAGTCAGCTCCTTCCGGTGGGCGCGGGGCATGACTATCGTCGCCGCACTTATGACTGTCT
TCTTTATCATGCAACTCGTAGGACAGGTGCCGGCAGCGCTCTTCCGCTTCCTCGCTCACTGACTCGCTGC
GCTCGGTCGTTCGGCTGCGGCGAGCGGTATCAGCTCACTCAAAGGCGGTAATACGGTTATCCACAGAATC
AGGGGATAACGCAGGAAAGAACATGTGAGCAAAAGGCCAGCAAAAGGCCAGGAACCGTAAAAAGGCCGCG
TTGCTGGCGTTTTTCCATAGGCTCCGCCCCCCTGACGAGCATCACAAAAATCGACGCTCAAGTCAGAGGT
GGCGAAACCCGACAGGACTATAAAGATACCAGGCGTTTCCCCCTGGAAGCTCCCTCGTGCGCTCTCCTGT
TCCGACCCTGCCGCTTACCGGATACCTGTCCGCCTTTCTCCCTTCGGGAAGCGTGGCGCTTTCTCATAGC
TCACGCTGTAGGTATCTCAGTTCGGTGTAGGTCGTTCGCTCCAAGCTGGGCTGTGTGCACGAACCCCCCG
TTCAGCCCGACCGCTGCGCCTTATCCGGTAACTATCGTCTTGAGTCCAACCCGGTAAGACACGACTTATC
GCCACTGGCAGCAGCCACTGGTAACAGGATTAGCAGAGCGAGGTATGTAGGCGGTGCTACAGAGTTCTTG
AAGTGGTGGCCTAACTACGGCTACACTAGAAGAACAGTATTTGGTATCTGCGCTCTGCTGAAGCCAGTTA
CCTTCGGAAAAAGAGTTGGTAGCTCTTGATCCGGCAAACAAACCACCGCTGGTAGCGGTGGTTTTTTTGT
TTGCAAGCAGCAGATTACGCGCAGAAAAAAAGGATCTCAAGAAGATCCTTTGATCTTTTCTACGGGGTCT
GACGCTCAGTGGAACGAAAACTCACGTTAAGGGATTTTGGTCATGAGATTATCAAAAAGGATCTTCACCT
AGATCCTTTTAAATTAAAAATGAAGTTTTAAATCAATCTAAAGTATATATGAGTAAACTTGGTCTGACAG
TTACCAATGCTTAATCAGTGAGGCACCTATCTCAGCGATCTGTCTATTTCGTTCATCCATAGTTGCCTGA
CTCCCCGTCGTGTAGATAACTACGATACGGGAGGGCTTACCATCTGGCCCCAGTGCTGCAATGATACCGC
GGGACCCACGCTCACCGGCTCCAGATTTATCAGCAATAAACCAGCCAGCCGGAAGGGCCGAGCGCAGAAG
TGGTCCTGCAACTTTATCCGCCTCCATCCAGTCTATTAATTGTTGCCGGG
Features (pLannotate 1.2.2; 16 found; start..end, strand, type, name):
    602..706     -  promoter       AmpR promoter: bla
    733..1161    +  rep_origin     f1 ori (sequence partly withheld): f1 bacteriophage origin of replication; arrow indicates direction of (+) strand synthesis
   1193..1260    -  CDS            lacZα (fragment): LacZα fragment of β-galactosidase; lacZ fragment
   1319..1367    +  polyA_signal   poly(A) signal: synthetic polyadenylation signal
   1381..1472    +  misc_feature   pause site: RNA polymerase II transcriptional pause signal from the human α2 globin gene
   1485..1501    +  CDS            Rev (fragment): human immunodeficiency virus 1 (HIV-1) Rev protein; rev; enhances nuclear export of unspliced and incompletely spliced viral mRNAs
   1551..1791    +  promoter       U6 promoter: RNA polymerase III promoter for human U6 snRNA
   1890..2007    +  misc_feature   cPPT/CTS: central polypurine tract and central termination sequence of HIV-1
   2056..2566    +  promoter       hPGK promoter: human phosphoglycerate kinase 1 promoter
   2588..3187    +  CDS            PuroR (fragment): puromycin N-acetyltransferase; pac from Streptomyces; confers resistance to puromycin
   3230..3298    +  CDS            nef (fragment): NEF_HV1Z2 - Experimental evidence at protein level: Swiss-Prot protein existence level 1. Extracellular Nef protein targets CD4(+) T-lymphocytes for apoptosis by interacting with CXCR4 surface receptors. From Human immunodeficiency virus type 1 group M subtype D (isolate Z2/CDC-Z34) (HIV-1).
   3334..3455    -  polyA_signal   SV40 poly(A) signal: SV40 polyadenylation signal
   3478..3546    -  CDS            large T antigen (fragment): large T antigen from SV40 (simian virus 40)
   3562..3694    +  CDS            TcR (fragment): tetracycline efflux protein; tet; confers resistance to tetracycline
   3874..4462    -  rep_origin     ori: high-copy-number ColE1/pMB1/pBR322/pUC origin of replication
   4633..601     -  CDS            AmpR (across the origin): β-lactamase; bla; confers resistance to ampicillin, carbenicillin, and related antibiotics
