[The description below was written by a language model from this plasmid's Addgene catalogue record and pLannotate feature annotations shown in this document.]
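Description:
pHAGE-IRES-puro-NLS-HyperdLbCas12a-tagBFP-NLS-3xFlag is a lentiviral CRISPR transfer plasmid built on the pHAGE-EF1a-IRES-puro backbone for overexpressing HyperdLbCas12a in human cells. It is maintained in E. coli through a high-copy ColE1/pUC-type origin with ampicillin selection (AmpR under its own bla promoter). The full 12.8 kb sequence record shows the usual HIV-1-derived elements: a truncated 5' LTR, the Ψ packaging signal with a gag fragment, the RRE for Rev-dependent export of the genomic RNA, the cPPT/CTS, and a self-inactivating ΔU3 3' LTR. Together these allow the region between the LTRs to be packaged and integrated.

Inside the viral cassette, the human EF-1α promoter drives a single bicistronic transcript. The first open reading frame is the Lachnospiraceae bacterium Cas12a variant carrying the recorded substitutions D156R, D235R, E292R and D350R. The annotation software leaves the roughly 3.7 kb stretch between the promoter and the fluorescent protein unlabelled, which is presumably where this coding region lies. According to the plasmid name, it is flanked by nuclear localisation signals. It is fused at the C-terminal end to a blue fluorescent protein (annotated as mTagBFP2) and a 3xFLAG epitope, permitting visualisation and immunodetection. The "d" in the name suggests a nuclease-dead form, but the listed mutations do not include a specific inactivating change. An EMCV IRES then allows translation of puromycin N-acetyltransferase from the same mRNA, linking drug selection to transgene expression, and a WPRE enhances transcript expression. The associated publication concerns CRISPR-array-mediated imaging of genomic loci in living cells, consistent with use as a fluorescent DNA-binding probe.

A second, 4.9 kb sequencing record has U6 and hPGK promoters, PuroR and an f1 origin but no Cas12a cassette. It does not match the catalogue description and appears to represent a different construct.
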