Addgene plasmid #236385: pHAGE-IRES-puro-NLS-HyperdLbCas12a-tagBFP-NLS-3xFlag
Purpose: Overexpression of HyperdLbCas12a in human cells
Depositing lab: Ling-Ling Chen. Depositing organization: CAS Center for Excellence in Molecular Cell Science. Publication: CRISPR-array-mediated imaging of non-repetitive and multiplex genomic loci in living cells. Yang LZ, Min YH, Liu YX, Gao BQ, Liu XQ, Huang Y, Wang H, Yang L, Liu ZJ, Chen LL. Nat Methods. 2024 Sep;21(9):1646-1657. doi: 10.1038/s41592-024-02333-3. Epub 2024 Jul 4. PubMed 38965442.
Backbone
  Vector backbone: pHAGE-EF1a-IRES-puro
  Vector type: Lentiviral, CRISPR
Growth in bacteria
  Bacterial resistance: Ampicillin, 100 μg/mL
  Growth temperature: 37°C
  Growth strain: NEB Stable
  Copy number: High Copy
Gene/Insert
  Gene/Insert name: HyperdLbCas12a
  Species: Lachnospiraceae bacterium
  Mutation: D156R, D235R, E292R, D350R
  Cloning method: Ligation Independent Cloning
Terms and licenses: Academic/Nonprofit Terms; Industry Terms: Not Available to Industry
How to cite: pHAGE-IRES-puro-NLS-HyperdLbCas12a-tagBFP-NLS-3xFlag was a gift from Ling-Ling Chen (Addgene plasmid # 236385 ; http://n2t.net/addgene:236385 ; RRID:Addgene_236385)
